Addgene plasmid #137921: pM1s3AsG
Purpose: E. coli Nissle pMUT1-derived plasmid with ampicillin resistance and constitutive GFP expression
Depositing lab: Neel Joshi. Depositing organization: Harvard University. Publication: Plasmid Vectors for in Vivo Selection-Free Use with the Probiotic E. coli Nissle 1917. Kan A, Gelfat I, Emani S, Praveschotinunt P, Joshi NS. ACS Synth Biol. 2020 Dec 10. doi: 10.1021/acssynbio.0c00466. PubMed 33301298.
Backbone
  Vector backbone: pMUT1
  Backbone manufacturer: Native to E. coli Nissle
  Backbone size w/o insert (bp): 3173
  Modifications to backbone: pMUT1 was modified with an insulated cassette with a selection marker
  Vector type: Bacterial Expression, Synthetic Biology ; For use with E. coli Nissle in the mouse gut
Growth in bacteria
  Bacterial resistance: Ampicillin, 100 μg/mL
  Growth temperature: 37°C
  Growth strain: DH5alpha
  Copy number: High Copy
Gene/Insert
  Gene/Insert name: Superfolder GFP (alt name: sfGFP)
  Species: Synthetic
  Insert size (bp): 861
  GenBank ID: ADW83736.1
  Promoter: J23101
  Cloning method: Gibson Cloning
  Sequencing primers: 5′ GTTCCTTATCATCTGGCGAATCGG; 3′ GAGACGAGACGAGACAGCCTGAG
Terms and licenses: Academic/Nonprofit Terms; Industry Terms: Not Available to Industry
How to cite: pM1s3AsG was a gift from Neel Joshi (Addgene plasmid # 137921 ; http://n2t.net/addgene:137921 ; RRID:Addgene_137921)
