[The description below was written by a language model from this plasmid's Addgene catalogue record and pLannotate feature annotations shown in this document.]
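Description:
pM1s3AsG is a bacterial expression and synthetic-biology vector built on pMUT1, one of the small cryptic plasmids native to the probiotic strain E. coli Nissle 1917. It is intended for use with Nissle in the mouse gut, where a plasmid derived from the strain's own replicon is expected to be maintained without continuous antibiotic selection. The sequenced record is about 6 kb. Its backbone portion carries the pMUT1 replication machinery, which the automated annotation recognises as a ColE1-like system: an origin scored as a fragment resembling RSF ori, the antisense regulator RNAI, a rop gene that modulates replication initiation, and a partial cer-like site of the type that helps resolve multimers. The plasmid is listed as high copy and is propagated in standard cloning strains under ampicillin selection.

The engineered payload is an insulated cassette inserted into pMUT1 by Gibson assembly. It contains two separate transcription units, each buffered by terminators (his operon and T3Te upstream, with rrnB T1 and T7Te after the reporter) so that read-through into or out of the native backbone is limited. BioBrick prefix and suffix scars frame the region. The first unit is the bla promoter driving β-lactamase (AmpR). The second is superfolder GFP under a constitutive Anderson-family promoter. The catalogue gives this promoter as J23101, while the annotation tool matches it as a fragment of the closely related J23119. Short matches to a His tag, SET1 and a T7 terminator downstream are fragmentary, and their function is not stated in the record.

Constitutive fluorescence makes the plasmid useful for tracking Nissle and assessing plasmid retention in vivo.
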