Features (pLannotate 1.2.2; 20 found; start..end, strand, type, name):
     67..126     +  terminator     his operon terminator: This putative transcriptin terminator from the E. coli his operon has a 2-bp deletion introduced during synthesis. Its efficiency has not been determined.
    186..215     -  terminator     T3Te terminator: phage T3 early transcription terminator
    262..283     +  misc_feature   BioBrick prefix: BioBrick prefix for parts that do not start with "ATG"
    291..360     +  promoter       AmpR promoter: bla
    363..1223    +  CDS            AmpR: β-lactamase; bla; confers resistance to ampicillin, carbenicillin, and related antibiotics
   1234..1293    +  terminator     his operon terminator: This putative transcriptin terminator from the E. coli his operon has a 2-bp deletion introduced during synthesis. Its efficiency has not been determined.
   1353..1382    -  terminator     T3Te terminator: phage T3 early transcription terminator
   1467..1498    +  promoter       J23119 promoter (fragment): bacterial promoter (Registry of Standard Biological Parts BBa J23119)
   1525..2238    +  CDS            superfolder GFP: GFP variant that folds robustly even when fused to poorly folded proteins (Pédelacq et al., 2006)
   2286..2357    +  terminator     rrnB T1 terminator: transcription terminator T1 from the E. coli rrnB gene
   2373..2400    +  terminator     T7Te terminator: phage T7 early transcription terminator
   2407..2425    +  misc_feature   BioBrick suffix (fragment): universal suffix for all parts
   2459..2499    -  terminator     bacterial terminator (fragment): putative bacterial transcription terminator
   2683..2700    +  CDS            9xHis (fragment): 9xHis affinity tag
   2710..2759    +  CDS            SET1 (fragment): solubility-enhancement tag derived from T7 phage gene 10B
   2767..2814    +  terminator     T7 terminator: transcription terminator for bacteriophage T7 RNA polymerase
   2868..2897    +  misc_feature   cer region (fragment): ColE1-derived recombination site that helps to maintain plasmids as monomers
   4280..4381    -  ncRNA          RNAI: Accession: RF00106 - RNAI
   4452..4984    +  rep_origin     RSF ori (fragment): Plasmids containing the RSF 1030 origin of replication can be propagated in E. coli cells that contain additional plasmids with compatible origins.
   5061..5243    -  CDS            rop: ROP_ECOLX - Experimental evidence at protein level: Swiss-Prot protein existence level 1. Regulates plasmid DNA replication by modulating the initiation of transcription of the primer RNA precursor. Processing of the precursor of the primer, RNAII, is inhibited by hydrogen bonding of RNAII to its complementary sequence in RNAI. ROP increases the affinity of RNAI for RNAII and thus decreases the rate of replication initiation events. From Escherichia coli.
>Addgene plasmid #137921 | pM1s3AsG | addgene full sequence | sequence record 322876 | Addgene NGS Result
ATCGCGTTCAGCGCCCCTAAATCTAGAATGCGGTCGAGCTCGTAAACTTGGTCTGACAGCTCTAGCTCCG
GCAAAAAAACGGGCAAGGTGTCACCACCCTGCCCTTTTTCTTTAAAACCGAAAAGATTACTTCGCGTTTG
CCACCTGACGTCTAAGAAAAGGAATATTCAGCAATTTGCCCGTGCCGAAGAAAGGCCCACCCGTGAAGGT
GAGCCAGTGAGTTGATTGCTACGTAATTAGTTAGTTAGCCCTTAGTGACTCGAATTCGCGGCCGCTTCTA
GAGCTAAATACATTCAAATATCTATCCGCTCATGAGACAATAACCCTGATAAATGCTTCAATAATATTGA
AAAAGGAAGAATATGAGTATTCAACATTTCCGTGTCGCCCTTATTCCCTTTTTTGCGGCATTTTGCCTTC
CTGTTTTTGCTCACCCAGAAACGCTGGTGAAAGTAAAAGATGCCGAAGATCAGTTGGGTGCACGTGTGGG
TTACATCGAACTGGACCTCAACAGCGGTAAGATTCTTGAGAGTTTTCGCCCCGAAGAACGTTTCCCAATG
ATGAGCACTTTTAAAGTTCTGCTCTGTGGCGCGGTATTATCCCGTATTGACGCCGGGCAAGAGCAACTCG
GTCGCCGCATACACTATTCTCAGAATGACTTGGTTGAGTACTCACCAGTCACAGAAAAGCATCTTACGGA
CGGCATGACAGTACGCGAATTATGCAGCGCTGCCATAACCATGAGTGATAACACGGCGGCCAACTTACTT
CTGACAACGATCGGAGGACCGAAGGAGCTTACCGCTTTTTTGCACAACATGGGTGATCATGTAACTCGCC
TTGATCGTTGGGAACCGGAGCTGAATGAAGCCATACCAAACGACGAGCGTGACACCACGATGCCTGTAGC
TATGGCAACAACGTTGCGCAAACTCTTAACTGGCGAACTTCTTACTCTCGCTTCCCGGCAACAATTAATA
GACTGGATGGAGGCGGATAAAGTTGCAGGACCACTTCTGCGCTCGGCCCTTCCGGCTGGCTGGTTTATTG
CTGATAAATCTGGAGCCGGTGAGCGTGGGTCCCGCGGTATTATTGCAGCCCTGGGGCCAGATGGTAAGCC
CTCCCGTATCGTAGTTATCTACACGACGGGGAGCCAGGCAACTATGGACGAACGTAATCGCCAGATCGCT
GAGATAGGTGCCTCCCTGATTAAGCATTGGTAATAATACTAGCTCCGGCAAAAAAACGGGCAAGGTGTCA
CCACCCTGCCCTTTTTCTTTAAAACCGAAAAGATTACTTCGCGTTTGCCACCTGACGTCTAAGAAAAGGA
ATATTCAGCAATTTGCCCGTGCCGAAGAAAGGCCCACCCGTGAAGGTGAGCCAGTGAGTTGATTGCTACG
TAACAATACGCAAACCGCCTCTCGTTCCTTATCATCTGGCGAATCGGACCCACAAGAGCACTGTTTACAG
CTAGCTCAGTCCTAGGTATTATGCTAGCTACTAGAGAAAGAGGAGAAATACTAGATGCGTAAAGGCGAAG
AGCTGTTCACTGGTGTCGTCCCTATTCTGGTGGAACTGGATGGTGATGTCAACGGTCATAAGTTTTCCGT
GCGTGGCGAGGGTGAAGGTGACGCAACTAATGGTAAACTGACGCTGAAGTTCATCTGTACTACTGGTAAA
CTGCCGGTACCTTGGCCGACTCTGGTAACGACGCTGACTTATGGTGTTCAGTGCTTTGCTCGTTATCCGG
ACCATATGAAGCAGCATGACTTCTTCAAGTCCGCCATGCCGGAAGGCTATGTGCAGGAACGCACGATTTC
CTTTAAGGATGACGGCACGTACAAAACGCGTGCGGAAGTGAAATTTGAAGGCGATACCCTGGTAAACCGC
ATTGAGCTGAAAGGCATTGACTTTAAAGAAGACGGCAATATCCTGGGCCATAAGCTGGAATACAATTTTA
ACAGCCACAATGTTTACATCACCGCCGATAAACAAAAAAATGGCATTAAAGCGAATTTTAAAATTCGCCA
CAACGTGGAGGATGGCAGCGTGCAGCTGGCTGATCACTACCAGCAAAACACTCCAATCGGTGATGGTCCT
GTTCTGCTGCCAGACAATCACTATCTGAGCACGCAAAGCGTTCTGTCTAAAGATCCGAACGAGAAACGCG
ATCATATGGTTCTGCTGGAGTTCGTAACCGCAGCGGGCATCACGCATGGTATGGATGAACTGTACAAATG
ATAACGCTGATAGTGCTAGTGTAGATCGCTACTAGAGCCAGGCATCAAATAAAACGAAAGGCTCAGTCGA
AAGACTGGGCCTTTCGTTTTATCTGTTGTTTGTCGGTGAACGCTCTCTACTAGAGTCACACTGGCTCACC
TTCGGGTGGGCCTTTCTGCGTTTATATACTAGTAGCGGCCGCTGCGGCGAGCGGTATCAGCTCACTCAAA
GGCGGTAATCAGATAAAAAAAATCCTTAGCTTTCGCTAAGGATGATTTCTGCTAGTACGTACGGTTTCGA
AGCTTGCTCTTCTTAAGCATTACTCGCATCCATTCTCAGGCTGTCTCGTCTCGTCTCCGCGCGCGGTCTT
CCTGGAGATGATCAAACCTAGGCCAGGATACATAGATTACCACAACTCCGAGCCCTTCCACCCGCCGGCG
AGACCTCTAGGCCGCACTCGAGCACCACCACCACCACCACTGAGATCCGGCTGCTAACAAAGCCCGAAAG
GAAGCTGAGTTGGCTGCTGCCACCGCTGAGCAATAACTAGCATAACCCCTTGGGGCCTCTAAACGGGTCT
TGAGGGGTTTTTTGCTGAAAGGAGGAACTATATCCGGATAAACCTTGCTTCTTCGCGGTGTTTCAGTGGT
GCGTACAATTAAGGGATTATGGTAAATATATGAGCTATGCGATAACTTTAACTGTGAAGCGATGAACCCA
TTACAGGCAAAGCCAATTACTCCTGACAGTGGTTTAGCCAGAAGCAGGGCTACCAAGACCAATGCAATAA
GTAATATATCGTTTTGCTATCGTGCATCGCTCGCGCTCAGTTCCATTGTGCTTTTTTAAGCTGTCGTTTT
TCTTACGGTATATACCGGTTTTTTATGGCGTGGTTTCTTAACTTGTTCAGCTACTGATGGACCCATTGTA
TCTAGGTAGTCAACTAGCTTTGTTAGATCATAAATATTGCGACCACCATATCGGCGATCACTCTTCGATG
TTGGTTTCTTGTCCAAGAGATTAGCTTTTTCAAGATCATTGATAGCTCTCTGAACAGTCCGTACAGAAAC
CCCCATACGTATGGCTAGACTTTCCATTGACGGATGCGGCCACTCTTGCAAACTCCACCAGTGAACGATC
AGGTTAAGTAGTGTGTTAAAGGCCACTGAAGTTAGCTTTTTCTCGTTTTGTATAAAAAACAATACGGTAG
GCACTGCTGTCCAGCCAAGAGACAAACCGCCAGCTTTCCATTTATTCTTAACGGAGTAAGTCATTGATTT
TCCTAAGCCCCAAAATATTTAAAGTATATATTATATGGTATATTCATATGAATAGGGTGACACTGGCGCC
ATTATTGTGCAACCAAAAAAGACTACTCTGAAAACGAGGAAAAGATTTTTTCCTGCCTGAATTAGATACG
GAGTTAGCGATATGAAAACCGAACAACGTCATGATCTTGTTAAAGATATTGAGGTTTTTGGCGTATCCTT
GTCTCTGTTGATTTCCAGAGCGAATGAGAAGTCTGTTACAATGCCATCTGGTCTAAGTCGGGAGCAGAGA
AGAGCATGGGCAGCGGAGCAGGCGCGCAAAATCCACAATTGAATATTGTCTCATTCTCTGAGACCTTCAA
CCTTTATTACACATCCAGATATTCTGCAAAAACACTCGATAAAATCGATGATTTCATTGAGCATTTTGAA
AAATACAATCTCTTTGGCGATCCTTTAAAAGGATATCCAGCTTGGACTGGCAAAGTATCGCCATCGTGGA
AAGTGCCTGATCATTACGAAAACAAAGAAGCTATTGAGAAGTATGCTAGAGCTAACAAATTATGGCATGC
TCATTTAGGCGATCCGGTTTTTAAAGATACGTTTCATGGGAAATACAAGGTTTCTGACTGGGTTATTCAT
TTCCAGCGGCTGACACCGAACCATATAAAGCTTTTAGAGCTTGGATACCATGACCCAATGAAGCTACCTC
AAAACTTTGAATGATCGAGCGGCAGGCTAAATGAAATCTTGAGATTCATTCAGTCTCGTCGTAATCTCAC
TATTGTAAAAACGAAAAAACCACCCTGGCAGGTGGTTTTTCGAAGGTTAGTTAATCCTGGCAGATTCTCT
AACCGTGGTAACAGTCTTGTGCGAGACATGTCACCAAATACTGTCCTTTCAGTGTAGCCTCAGTTAGGCC
GCCACTTCAAGAACTCTCGTTACATCTCTCGCACATCCTGCTTACCAGTGGCCGTTGCCAGTGGCGTTAA
GTCGTGTCTTACCGGGTTGGACTCAAGACGATAGTTACCGGATAAGGCGCAGCGGTCGGGCTGAACGGGG
GGTTCGTGCACACAGCCCAGCTTGGAGCGAACGACCTACACCGAACCGAGATACCAACAGCGTGAGCTAT
GAGAAAGCGCCACGCTTCCCGAAGGGAGAAAGGCGGACAGGTATCCGGTAAGCGGCAGGGTCGGAACAGG
AGAGCGCACGAGGGAGCTTCCAGGGGGAAACGCCTGGTATCTTTATAGTCCTGTCGGGTTTCGCCACCTC
TGACTTGAGCGTCGATTTTTGTGATGCTCGTCAGGGGGGCGGAGCCTATGGAAAAACGCCTCCCGCGCGC
CCTTCTTCTGGGTCTTTGTCTTTTGCTCACATGTTCTTTCCGGTTTTATCCCCCGATTCTGTGGATAACC
GTATTACCGCCTTTGAGTGAGCTGACACCGCTCGCCGCAGTCGAACGACCGAGCGTAGCGAGTCAGTGAG
CGAGGAAGCGGAAGAGCGCCTTATGTGACATTTTCTCCTTACGCTCCTCTATGCCGTTCTGCATCCTGTC
CGGATGCGTTATATCCCGGTAAGATTTTCCGCTTCAAAGCGTGTCTGTATGCTGTTCTGGAGTTCTTCTG
CGAGTTCGTGCAGTTTCTCACACATGGCGGCCTGTTCGTCGGCATTGAGTGCGTCCAGTTTTTCGAGCAG
CGTCAGGCTCTGACTTTTTATGAATCCCGCCATGTTGAGTACGGCTTGCTGCTGCTTATTCATCTTTTCG
TTTTCTCCGTTCTGTCTGTCATCTGCGTTGTGTGATTATATCGCGTACCACTTTTCGACTGTTTTGCTGC
CGCTATTCTGCCGCTTGGCTTTTTGACGGGCATTTCTGTCAGACAACACTGTCACTGCCAAAAAACTGCC
GTGCCTTTGTCGGTAATTCGAGCTTGCTGACAGGACAGGATGTGCAATTGTTATACCGCGCATACATGCA
CGCTATTACAATTGCCCTGGTCAGGGCTTTGCCCCGACACCCATGTCAGATACGGAGCCATGTTTTATGA
CAAAACGAAGTGGAAGTAATACGCGCAGGCGGGCTATCAGTCGCCCTGTTCGTCTGACGGCAGAAGAAGA
CCAGGAAATCAGAAAAAGGGCTGCTGAATGCGGCAAGACCGTTTCCGGTTTTTTACGGGCGGCAGCTCTC
GGTAAGAAAGTTAACTCACTGACTGATGATCGGGTACTGAAAGAAGTTATGAGACTGGGGGCGTTACAGA
AAAAACTCTTTATCGACGGCAAGCGTGTCGGGGACAGGGAGTATGCGGAGGTGCTGATCGCTATTACGGA
GTATCACCGTGCCCTGTTATCCAGGCTTATGGCAGATTAGCTTCCCGGAGAGAAAACTGTCGAAAACTGA
CGGTATGAACACCGTAAGCTCCCAAAGTGATCACCATTCGCTTTCATGCATAGCTATGCAGCGAGCTGAA
AACGATCCTGACGCATCCTTCCTGTTTTTCCGGGGTAAAACATCTCTTTTTGCGGTGTCTGCGTCAGA
